Addgene plasmid #142863: TFORF1834
Purpose: Lentiviral vector for overexpressing transcription factor ORFs with unique 24-bp barcodes. Barcodes facilitate identification of transcription factors in pooled screens.
Depositing lab: Feng Zhang. Depositing organization: Broad Institute. Publication: A transcription factor atlas of directed differentiation. Joung J, Ma S, Tay T, Geiger-Schuller KR, Kirchgatterer PC, Verdine VK, Guo B, Arias-Garcia MA, Allen WE, Singh A, Kuksenko O, Abudayyeh OO, Gootenberg JS, Fu Z, Macrae RK, Buenrostro JD, Regev A, Zhang F. Cell. 2023 Jan 5;186(1):209-229.e26. doi: 10.1016/j.cell.2022.11.026. PubMed 36608654.
Backbone
  Vector backbone: pLX_TRC317
  Backbone manufacturer: Broad Institute Genetic Perturbation Platform
  Backbone size w/o insert (bp): 8264
  Vector type: Mammalian Expression, Lentiviral
  Selectable markers: Puromycin
Growth in bacteria
  Bacterial resistance: Ampicillin, 100 μg/mL
  Growth temperature: 37°C
  Growth strain: NEB Stable
  Copy number: High Copy
Gene/Insert
  Gene/Insert name: EZH1
  Species: H. sapiens (human)
  Insert size (bp): 2318
  Entrez Gene: EZH1 (a.k.a. KMT6B)
  Promoter: EF1a
  Cloning method: Unknown
  Sequencing primers: 5′ GGGTGGAGACTGAAGTTAGGCCAG; 3′ CACATAGCGTAAAAGGAGCAACATAG
Terms and licenses: Academic/Nonprofit Terms; Industry Terms: Not Available to Industry
Depositor comments: NM_001321081,ENST00000415827 . The transcription factor ORF portion of this plasmid was synthesized by Genewiz. Please test multiple small colonies in case of plasmid recombination. To make this collection available in a timely manner, a portion of this collection was not fully sequenced by Addgene. If an Addgene verified full plasmid sequence is not available, please contact us prior to placing an order to request the full sequence.
How to cite: TFORF1834 was a gift from Feng Zhang (Addgene plasmid # 142863 ; http://n2t.net/addgene:142863 ; RRID:Addgene_142863)
