[The description below was written by a language model from this plasmid's Addgene catalogue record and pLannotate feature annotations shown in this document.]
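Description:
TFORF1834 is a lentiviral mammalian expression plasmid built on the pLX_TRC317 backbone that carries the human EZH1 open reading frame. It belongs to a barcoded collection of transcription factor ORFs. In bacteria it is maintained through a high-copy ColE1/pUC-type origin and selected with ampicillin via the β-lactamase gene. An f1 origin and remnants of a lac/lacZα cloning region with T7 and T3 promoters are also present in the backbone. The depositor notes that the plasmid can recombine, which is a common concern with LTR-containing vectors.

The viral portion follows a third-generation, self-inactivating design. An RSV promoter drives a truncated HIV-1 5' LTR, followed by the Ψ packaging signal with a gag fragment, the RRE for Rev-dependent export of the genomic RNA, a cPPT/CTS element, and a ΔU3 3' LTR with a downstream SV40 polyadenylation signal. Two expression units sit between the LTRs. An SV40 early promoter/origin region precedes the puromycin N-acetyltransferase gene, which allows selection of transduced cells. The EF-1α promoter then drives constitutive expression of EZH1, the catalytic subunit of the PRC2/EED-EZH1 complex that methylates histone H3 Lys-27. A WPRE downstream of the ORF enhances transcript stability and expression.

According to the record, each ORF in the collection is paired with a unique 24-bp barcode so that it can be identified in pooled overexpression screens. The barcode is not annotated in the feature table. The short segment between the ORF and WPRE is annotated only as a U6 promoter fragment, so the barcode's position cannot be determined from the record. The annotated EZH1 coding region is somewhat shorter than the stated insert size.
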