Features (pLannotate 1.2.2; 31 found; start..end, strand, type, name):
      5..231     +  promoter       RSV promoter: Rous sarcoma virus enhancer/promoter
    232..412     +  LTR            5' LTR (truncated): truncated 5' long terminal repeat (LTR) from HIV-1
    459..584     +  misc_feature   HIV-1 Ψ: packaging signal of human immunodeficiency virus type 1
    568..931     +  CDS            HIV-1 gag (fragment): gag protein from human immunodeficiency virus 1; gag
   1077..1310    +  misc_feature   RRE: The Rev response element (RRE) of HIV-1 allows for Rev-dependent mRNA export from the nucleus to the cytoplasm.
   1687..1713    +  CDS            Rev (fragment): human immunodeficiency virus 1 (HIV-1) Rev protein; rev; enhances nuclear export of unspliced and incompletely spliced viral mRNAs
   1720..1743    +  promoter       SV40 promoter (fragment): SV40 early promoter
   1744..1815    +  promoter       SV40 promoter (fragment): SV40 enhancer and early promoter
   1839..1974    +  rep_origin     SV40 ori: SV40 origin of replication
   2020..2616    +  CDS            PuroR (fragment): puromycin N-acetyltransferase; pac from Streptomyces; confers resistance to puromycin
   2665..2782    +  misc_feature   cPPT/CTS: central polypurine tract and central termination sequence of HIV-1
   2847..2913    +  CDS            small t antigen (fragment): SV40 (simian virus 40) small t antigen
   2920..4098    +  promoter       EF-1α promoter: strong constitutive promoter for human elongation factor EF-1α
   4115..6328    +  CDS            EZH1: EZH1_HUMAN - Also known as KIAA0388. Experimental evidence at protein level: Swiss-Prot protein existence level 1. Polycomb group (PcG) protein. Catalytic subunit of the PRC2/EED-EZH1 complex, which methylates 'Lys-27' of histone H3, leading to transcriptional repression of the affected target gene. Able to mono-, di- and trimethylate 'Lys-27' of histone H3 to form H3K27me1, H3K27me2 and H3K27me3, respectively. Required for embryonic stem cell derivation and self-renewal, suggesting that it is involved in safeguarding embryonic stem cell identity. Compared to EZH2-containing complexes, it is l
   6344..6397    +  promoter       U6 promoter (fragment): RNA polymerase III promoter for human U6 snRNA
   6439..7027    +  misc_feature   WPRE: woodchuck hepatitis virus posttranscriptional regulatory element
   7078..7097    +  misc_feature   cPPT/CTS (fragment): central polypurine tract and central termination sequence of HIV-1
   7099..7332    +  LTR            3' LTR (ΔU3): self-inactivating 3' long terminal repeat (LTR) from HIV-1
   7410..7531    +  polyA_signal   SV40 poly(A) signal: SV40 polyadenylation signal
   7571..7706    +  rep_origin     SV40 ori: SV40 origin of replication
   7727..7745    -  promoter       T7 promoter: promoter for bacteriophage T7 RNA polymerase
   7753..7908    +  CDS            lacZα (fragment): LacZα fragment of β-galactosidase; lacZ fragment
   7913..8341    +  rep_origin     f1 ori (sequence partly withheld): f1 bacteriophage origin of replication; arrow indicates direction of (+) strand synthesis
   8394..8498    +  promoter       AmpR promoter: bla
   8499..9359    +  CDS            AmpR: β-lactamase; bla; confers resistance to ampicillin, carbenicillin, and related antibiotics
   9530..10118   +  rep_origin     ori: high-copy-number ColE1/pMB1/pBR322/pUC origin of replication
  10301..10393   +  CDS            lacI (fragment): lac repressor; lacI; The lac repressor binds to the lac operator to inhibit transcription in E. coli. This inhibition can be relieved by adding lactose or isopropyl-β-D-thiogalactopyranoside (IPTG).
  10406..10427   +  protein_bind   CAP binding site: CAP binding activates transcription in the presence of cAMP. E. coli catabolite activator protein
  10442..10472   +  promoter       lac promoter: promoter for the E. coli lac operon
  10480..10496   +  protein_bind   lac operator: The lac repressor binds to the lac operator to inhibit transcription in E. coli. This inhibition can be relieved by adding lactose or isopropyl-β-D-thiogalactopyranoside (IPTG). lac repressor encoded by lacI
  10541..10559   +  promoter       T3 promoter: promoter for bacteriophage T3 RNA polymerase
>Addgene plasmid #142863 | TFORF1834 | addgene full sequence | sequence record 396052 | Addgene NGS Result
TTAATGTAGTCTTATGCAATACTCTTGTAGTCTTGCAACATGGTAACGATGAGTTAGCAACATGCCTTAC
AAGGAGAGAAAAAGCACCGTGCATGCCGATTGGTGGAAGTAAGGTGGTACGATCGTGCCTTATTAGGAAG
GCAACAGACGGGTCTGACATGGATTGGACGAACCACTGAATTGCCGCATTGCAGAGATATTGTATTTAAG
TGCCTAGCTCGATACATAAACGGGTCTCTCTGGTTAGACCAGATCTGAGCCTGGGAGCTCTCTGGCTAAC
TAGGGAACCCACTGCTTAAGCCTCAATAAAGCTTGCCTTGAGTGCTTCAAGTAGTGTGTGCCCGTCTGTT
GTGTGACTCTGGTAACTAGAGATCCCTCAGACCCTTTTAGTCAGTGTGGAAAATCTCTAGCAGTGGCGCC
CGAACAGGGACTTGAAAGCGAAAGGGAAACCAGAGGAGCTCTCTCGACGCAGGACTCGGCTTGCTGAAGC
GCGCACGGCAAGAGGCGAGGGGCGGCGACTGGTGAGTACGCCAAAAATTTTGACTAGCGGAGGCTAGAAG
GAGAGAGATGGGTGCGAGAGCGTCAGTATTAAGCGGGGGAGAATTAGATCGCGATGGGAAAAAATTCGGT
TAAGGCCAGGGGGAAAGAAAAAATATAAATTAAAACATATAGTATGGGCAAGCAGGGAGCTAGAACGATT
CGCAGTTAATCCTGGCCTGTTAGAAACATCAGAAGGCTGTAGACAAATACTGGGACAGCTACAACCATCC
CTTCAGACAGGATCAGAAGAACTTAGATCATTATATAATACAGTAGCAACCCTCTATTGTGTGCATCAAA
GGATAGAGATAAAAGACACCAAGGAAGCTTTAGACAAGATAGAGGAAGAGCAAAACAAAAGTAAGACCAC
CGCACAGCAAGCGGCCGCTGATCTTCAGACCTGGAGGAGGAGATATGAGGGACAATTGGAGAAGTGAATT
ATATAAATATAAAGTAGTAAAAATTGAACCATTAGGAGTAGCACCCACCAAGGCAAAGAGAAGAGTGGTG
CAGAGAGAAAAAAGAGCAGTGGGAATAGGAGCTTTGTTCCTTGGGTTCTTGGGAGCAGCAGGAAGCACTA
TGGGCGCAGCGTCAATGACGCTGACGGTACAGGCCAGACAATTATTGTCTGGTATAGTGCAGCAGCAGAA
CAATTTGCTGAGGGCTATTGAGGCGCAACAGCATCTGTTGCAACTCACAGTCTGGGGCATCAAGCAGCTC
CAGGCAAGAATCCTGGCTGTGGAAAGATACCTAAAGGATCAACAGCTCCTGGGGATTTGGGGTTGCTCTG
GAAAACTCATTTGCACCACTGCTGTGCCTTGGAATGCTAGTTGGAGTAATAAATCTCTGGAACAGATTTG
GAATCACACGACCTGGATGGAGTGGGACAGAGAAATTAACAATTACACAAGCTTAATACACTCCTTAATT
GAAGAATCGCAAAACCAGCAAGAAAAGAATGAACAAGAATTATTGGAATTAGATAAATGGGCAAGTTTGT
GGAATTGGTTTAACATAACAAATTGGCTGTGGTATATAAAATTATTCATAATGATAGTAGGAGGCTTGGT
AGGTTTAAGAATAGTTTTTGCTGTACTTTCTATAGTGAATAGAGTTAGGCAGGGATATTCACCATTATCG
TTTCAGACCCACCTCCCAACCCCGAGGGGACCCATGCATTGCATCTCAATTAGTCAGCAACCAGGTGTGG
AAAGTCCCCAGGCTCCCCAGCAGGCAGAAGTATGCAAAGCATGCGTCTCAATTAGTCAGCAACCATAGTC
CCGCCCCTAACTCCGCCCATCCCGCCCCTAACTCCGCCCAGTTCCGCCCATTCTCCGCCCCATGGCTGAC
TAATTTTTTTTATTTATGCAGAGGCCGAGGCCGCCTCGGCCTCTGAGCTATTCCAGAAGTAGTGAGGAGG
CTTTTTTGGAGGCCTAGGCTTTTGCAAAAAGCTTTCTAGAGGTACCACCGGAGCTTACCATGACCGAGTA
CAAGCCCACGGTGCGCCTCGCCACCCGCGACGACGTCCCCAGGGCCGTACGCACCCTCGCCGCCGCGTTC
GCCGACTACCCCGCCACGCGCCACACCGTCGATCCGGACCGCCACATCGAGCGGGTCACCGAGCTGCAAG
AACTCTTCCTCACGCGCGTCGGGCTCGACATCGGCAAGGTGTGGGTCGCGGACGACGGCGCCGCCGTGGC
GGTCTGGACCACGCCGGAGAGCGTCGAAGCGGGGGCGGTGTTCGCCGAGATCGGCCCGCGCATGGCCGAG
TTGAGCGGTTCCCGGCTGGCCGCGCAGCAACAGATGGAAGGCCTCCTGGCGCCGCACCGGCCCAAGGAGC
CCGCGTGGTTCCTGGCCACCGTCGGCGTCTCGCCCGACCACCAGGGCAAGGGTCTGGGCAGCGCCGTCGT
GCTCCCCGGAGTGGAGGCGGCCGAGCGCGCCGGGGTGCCCGCCTTCCTGGAGACCTCCGCGCCCCGCAAC
CTCCCCTTCTACGAGCGGCTCGGCTTCACCGTCACCGCCGACGTCGAGGTGCCCGAAGGACCGCGCACCT
GGTGCATGACCCGCAAGCCCGGTGCCAGTTAACGAATTCTAGATCTTGAGACAAATGGCAGTATTCATCC
ACAATTTTAAAAGAAAAGGGGGGATTGGGGGGTACAGTGCAGGGGAAAGAATAGTAGACATAATAGCAAC
AGACATACAAACTAAAGAATTACAAAAACAAATTACAAAAATTCAAAATTTTCGGGTTTATTACAGGGAC
AGCAGAGATCCACTTTGGCGCCGGCTCGAGGCCTGCAGGTGCAAAGATGGATAAAGTTTTAAACAGAGAG
GAATCTTTGCAGCTAATGGACCTTCTAGGTCTTGAAAGGAGTGGGAATTGGCTCCGGTGCCCGTCAGTGG
GCAGAGCGCACATCGCCCACAGTCCCCGAGAAGTTGGGGGGAGGGGTCGGCAATTGAACCGGTGCCTAGA
GAAGGTGGCGCGGGGTAAACTGGGAAAGTGATGTCGTGTACTGGCTCCGCCTTTTTCCCGAGGGTGGGGG
AGAACCGTATATAAGTGCAGTAGTCGCCGTGAACGTTCTTTTTCGCAACGGGTTTGCCGCCAGAACACAG
GTAAGTGCCGTGTGTGGTTCCCGCGGGCCTGGCCTCTTTACGGGTTATGGCCCTTGCGTGCCTTGAATTA
CTTCCACCTGGCTGCAGTACGTGATTCTTGATCCCGAGCTTCGGGTTGGAAGTGGGTGGGAGAGTTCGAG
GCCTTGCGCTTAAGGAGCCCCTTCGCCTCGTGCTTGAGTTGAGGCCTGGCCTGGGCGCTGGGGCCGCCGC
GTGCGAATCTGGTGGCACCTTCGCGCCTGTCTCGCTGCTTTCGATAAGTCTCTAGCCATTTAAAATTTTT
GATGACCTGCTGCGACGCTTTTTTTCTGGCAAGATAGTCTTGTAAATGCGGGCCAAGATCTGCACACTGG
TATTTCGGTTTTTGGGGCCGCGGGCGGCGACGGGGCCCGTGCGTCCCAGCGCACATGTTCGGCGAGGCGG
GGCCTGCGAGCGCGGCCACCGAGAATCGGACGGGGGTAGTCTCAAGCTGGCCGGCCTGCTCTGGTGCCTG
GCCTCGCGCCGCCGTGTATCGCCCCGCCCTGGGCGGCAAGGCTGGCCCGGTCGGCACCAGTTGCGTGAGC
GGAAAGATGGCCGCTTCCCGGCCCTGCTGCAGGGAGCTCAAAATGGAGGACGCGGCGCTCGGGAGAGCGG
GCGGGTGAGTCACCCACACAAAGGAAAAGGGCCTTTCCGTCCTCAGCCGTCGCTTCATGTGACTCCACGG
AGTACCGGGCGCCGTCCAGGCACCTCGATTAGTTCTCGAGCTTTTGGAGTACGTCGTCTTTAGGTTGGGG
GGAGGGGTTTTATGCGATGGAGTTTCCCCACACTGAGTGGGTGGAGACTGAAGTTAGGCCAGCTTGGCAC
TTGATGTAATTCTCCTTGGAATTTGCCCTTTTTGAGTTTGGATCTTGGTTCATTCTCAAGCCTCAGACAG
TGGTTCAAAGTTTTTTTCTTCCATTTCAGGTGTCGTGAGGCTAGCACCGCCACCATGGAAATACCAAATC
CCCCTACCTCCAAATGTATCACTTACTGGAAAAGAAAAGTGAAATCTGAATACATGCGACTTCGACAACT
TAAACGGCTTCAGGCAAATATGGGTGCAAAGGCTTTGTATGTGGCAAATTTTGCAAAGGTTCAAGAAAAA
ACCCAGATCCTCAATGAAGAATGGAAGAAGCTTCGTGTCCAACCTGTTCAGTCAATGAAGCCTTGTACCA
TAGAGAGCATTTTCCCGGGATTTGCAAGCCAACATATGTTAATGAGGTCACTGAACACAGTTGCATTGGT
TCCCATCATGTATTCCTGGTCCCCTCTCCAACAGAACTTTATGGTAGAAGATGAGACGGTTTTGTGCAAT
ATTCCCTACATGGGAGATGAAGTGAAAGAAGAAGATGAGACTTTTATTGAGGAGCTGATCAATAACTATG
ATGGGAAAGTCCATGGTGAAGAAGAGATGATCCCTGGATCCGTTCTGATTAGTGATGCTGTTTTTCTGGA
GTTGGTCGATGCCCTGAATCAGTACTCAGATGAGGAGGAGGAAGGGCACAATGACACCTCAGATGGAAAG
CAGGATGACAGCAAAGAAGATCTGCCAGTAACAAGAAAGAGAAAGCGACATGCTATTGAAGGCAACAAAA
AGAGTTCCAAGAAACAGTTCCCAAATGACATGATCTTCAGTGCAATTGCCTCAATGTTCCCTGAGAATGG
TGTCCCAGATGACATGAAGGAGAGGTATCGAGAACTAACAGAGATGTCAGACCCCAATGCACTTCCCCCT
CAGTGCACACCCAACATCGATGGCCCCAATGCCAAGTCTGTGCAGCGGGAGCAATCTCTGCACTCCTTCC
ACACACTTTTTTGCCGGCGCTGCTTTAAATACGACTGCTTCCTTCACCCTTTTCATGCCACCCCTAATGT
ATATAAACGCAAGAATAAAGAAATCAAGATTGAACCAGAACCATGTGGCACAGACTGCTTCCTTTTGCTG
GAAGGAGCAAAGGAGTATGCCATGCTCCACAACCCCCGCTCCAAGTGCTCTGGTCGTCGCCGGAGAAGGC
ACCACATAGTCAGTGCTTCCTGCTCCAATGCCTCAGCCTCTGCTGTGGCTGAGACTAAAGAAGGAGACAG
TGACAGGGACACAGGCAATGACTGGGCCTCCAGTTCTTCAGAGGCTAACTCTCGCTGTCAGACTCCCACA
AAACAGAAGGCTAGTCCAGCCCCACCTCAACTCTGCGTAGTGGAAGCACCCTCGGAGCCTGTGGAATGGA
CTGGGGCTGAAGAATCTCTTTTTCGAGTCTTCCATGGCACCTACTTCAACAACTTCTGTTCAATAGCCAG
GCTTCTGGGGACCAAGACGTGCAAGCAGGTCTTTCAGTTTGCAGTCAAAGAATCACTTATCCTGAAGCTG
CCAACAGATGAGCTCATGAACCCCTCACAGAAGAAGAAAAGAAAGCACAGATTGTGGGCTGCACACTGCA
GGAAGATTCAGCTGAAGAAAGATAACTCTTCCACACAAGTGTACAACTACCAACCCTGCGACCACCCAGA
CCGCCCCTGTGACAGCACCTGCCCCTGCATCATGACTCAGAATTTCTGTGAGAAGTTCTGCCAGTGCAAC
CCAGACTGTCAGAATCGTTTCCCTGGCTGTCGCTGTAAGACCCAGTGCAATACCAAGCAATGTCCTTGCT
ATCTGGCAGTGCGAGAATGTGACCCTGACCTGTGTCTCACCTGTGGGGCCTCAGAGCACTGGGACTGCAA
GGTGGTTTCCTGTAAAAACTGCAGCATCCAGCGTGGACTTAAGAAGCACCTGCTGCTGGCCCCCTCTGAT
GTGGCCGGATGGGGCACCTTCATAAAGGAGTCTGTGCAGAAGAACGAATTCATTTCTGAATACTGTGGTG
AGCTCATCTCTCAGGATGAGGCTGATCGACGCGGAAAGGTCTATGACAAATACATGTCCAGCTTCCTCTT
CAACCTCAATAATGATTTTGTAGTGGATGCTACTCGGAAAGGAAACAAAATTCGATTTGCAAATCATTCA
GTGAATCCCAACTGTTATGCCAAAGTGGTCATGGTGAATGGAGACCATCGGATTGGGATCTTTGCCAAGA
GGGCAATTCAAGCTGGCGAAGAGCTCTTCTTTGATTACAGGTACAGCCAAGCTGATGCTCTCAAGTACGT
GGGGATCGAGAGGGAGACCGACGTCCTTTAGTAATGAACTAGTCCGTAACTTGAAAGTATTTCGATTTCT
TGGCTTTATATATCTTGTGGAAAGGACGACAGTTCTATTATTGGCGTACATTGACGCGTTAAGTCGACAA
TCAACCTCTGGATTACAAAATTTGTGAAAGATTGACTGGTATTCTTAACTATGTTGCTCCTTTTACGCTA
TGTGGATACGCTGCTTTAATGCCTTTGTATCATGCTATTGCTTCCCGTATGGCTTTCATTTTCTCCTCCT
TGTATAAATCCTGGTTGCTGTCTCTTTATGAGGAGTTGTGGCCCGTTGTCAGGCAACGTGGCGTGGTGTG
CACTGTGTTTGCTGACGCAACCCCCACTGGTTGGGGCATTGCCACCACCTGTCAGCTCCTTTCCGGGACT
TTCGCTTTCCCCCTCCCTATTGCCACGGCGGAACTCATCGCCGCCTGCCTTGCCCGCTGCTGGACAGGGG
CTCGGCTGTTGGGCACTGACAATTCCGTGGTGTTGTCGGGGAAATCATCGTCCTTTCCTTGGCTGCTCGC
CTGTGTTGCCACCTGGATTCTGCGCGGGACGTCCTTCTGCTACGTCCCTTCGGCCCTCAATCCAGCGGAC
CTTCCTTCCCGCGGCCTGCTGCCGGCTCTGCGGCCTCTTCCGCGTCTTCGCCTTCGCCCTCAGACGAGTC
GGATCTCCCTTTGGGCCGCCTCCCCGCGTCGACTTTAAGACCAATGACTTACAAGGCAGCTGTAGATCTT
AGCCACTTTTTAAAAGAAAAGGGGGGACTGGAAGGGCTAATTCACTCCCAACGAAGACAAGATCTGCTTT
TTGCTTGTACTGGGTCTCTCTGGTTAGACCAGATCTGAGCCTGGGAGCTCTCTGGCTAACTAGGGAACCC
ACTGCTTAAGCCTCAATAAAGCTTGCCTTGAGTGCTTCAAGTAGTGTGTGCCCGTCTGTTGTGTGACTCT
GGTAACTAGAGATCCCTCAGACCCTTTTAGTCAGTGTGGAAAATCTCTAGCAGTACGTATAGTAGTTCAT
GTCATCTTATTATTCAGTATTTATAACTTGCAAAGAAATGAATATCAGAGAGTGAGAGGAACTTGTTTAT
TGCAGCTTATAATGGTTACAAATAAAGCAATAGCATCACAAATTTCACAAATAAAGCATTTTTTTCACTG
CATTCTAGTTGTGGTTTGTCCAAACTCATCAATGTATCTTATCATGTCTGGCTCTAGCTATCCCGCCCCT
AACTCCGCCCATCCCGCCCCTAACTCCGCCCAGTTCCGCCCATTCTCCGCCCCATGGCTGACTAATTTTT
TTTATTTATGCAGAGGCCGAGGCCGCCTCGGCCTCTGAGCTATTCCAGAAGTAGTGAGGAGGCTTTTTTG
GAGGCCTAGGGACGTACCCAATTCGCCCTATAGTGAGTCGTATTACGCGCGCTCACTGGCCGTCGTTTTA
CAACGTCGTGACTGGGAAAACCCTGGCGTTACCCAACTTAATCGCCTTGCAGCACATCCCCCTTTCGCCA
GCTGGCGTAATAGCGAAGAGGCCCGCACCGATCGCCCTTCCCAACAGTTGCGCAGCCTGAATGGCGAATG
GG
[124 nt withheld, positions 7913-8036]
C
[91 nt withheld, positions 8038-8128]
A
[49 nt withheld, positions 8130-8178]
CCTTTGACGTTGGAGTCCACGTTCTTT
[37 nt withheld, positions 8206-8242]
ACCCTATCTCGGTCTATTCTTTTGATTTATAAGGGATTTTGCCGATTTCGGCCTATTGGTTAAAAAATGA
GCTGATTTAACAAAAATTTAACGCGAATTTTAACAAAATATTAACGCTTACAATTTAGGTGGCACTTTTC
GGGGAAATGTGCGCGGAACCCCTATTTGTTTATTTTTCTAAATACATTCAAATATGTATCCGCTCATGAG
ACAATAACCCTGATAAATGCTTCAATAATATTGAAAAAGGAAGAGTATGAGTATTCAACATTTCCGTGTC
GCCCTTATTCCCTTTTTTGCGGCATTTTGCCTTCCTGTTTTTGCTCACCCAGAAACGCTGGTGAAAGTAA
AAGATGCTGAAGATCAGTTGGGTGCACGAGTGGGTTACATCGAACTGGATCTCAACAGCGGTAAGATCCT
TGAGAGTTTTCGCCCCGAAGAACGTTTTCCAATGATGAGCACTTTTAAAGTTCTGCTATGTGGCGCGGTA
TTATCCCGTATTGACGCCGGGCAAGAGCAACTCGGTCGCCGCATACACTATTCTCAGAATGACTTGGTTG
AGTACTCACCAGTCACAGAAAAGCATCTTACGGATGGCATGACAGTAAGAGAATTATGCAGTGCTGCCAT
AACCATGAGTGATAACACTGCGGCCAACTTACTTCTGACAACGATCGGAGGACCGAAGGAGCTAACCGCT
TTTTTGCACAACATGGGGGATCATGTAACTCGCCTTGATCGTTGGGAACCGGAGCTGAATGAAGCCATAC
CAAACGACGAGCGTGACACCACGATGCCTGTAGCAATGGCAACAACGTTGCGCAAACTATTAACTGGCGA
ACTACTTACTCTAGCTTCCCGGCAACAATTAATAGACTGGATGGAGGCGGATAAAGTTGCAGGACCACTT
CTGCGCTCGGCCCTTCCGGCTGGCTGGTTTATTGCTGATAAATCTGGAGCCGGTGAGCGTGGGTCTCGCG
GTATCATTGCAGCACTGGGGCCAGATGGTAAGCCCTCCCGTATCGTAGTTATCTACACGACGGGGAGTCA
GGCAACTATGGATGAACGAAATAGACAGATCGCTGAGATAGGTGCCTCACTGATTAAGCATTGGTAACTG
TCAGACCAAGTTTACTCATATATACTTTAGATTGATTTAAAACTTCATTTTTAATTTAAAAGGATCTAGG
TGAAGATCCTTTTTGATAATCTCATGACCAAAATCCCTTAACGTGAGTTTTCGTTCCACTGAGCGTCAGA
CCCCGTAGAAAAGATCAAAGGATCTTCTTGAGATCCTTTTTTTCTGCGCGTAATCTGCTGCTTGCAAACA
AAAAAACCACCGCTACCAGCGGTGGTTTGTTTGCCGGATCAAGAGCTACCAACTCTTTTTCCGAAGGTAA
CTGGCTTCAGCAGAGCGCAGATACCAAATACTGTTCTTCTAGTGTAGCCGTAGTTAGGCCACCACTTCAA
GAACTCTGTAGCACCGCCTACATACCTCGCTCTGCTAATCCTGTTACCAGTGGCTGCTGCCAGTGGCGAT
AAGTCGTGTCTTACCGGGTTGGACTCAAGACGATAGTTACCGGATAAGGCGCAGCGGTCGGGCTGAACGG
GGGGTTCGTGCACACAGCCCAGCTTGGAGCGAACGACCTACACCGAACTGAGATACCTACAGCGTGAGCT
ATGAGAAAGCGCCACGCTTCCCGAAGGGAGAAAGGCGGACAGGTATCCGGTAAGCGGCAGGGTCGGAACA
GGAGAGCGCACGAGGGAGCTTCCAGGGGGAAACGCCTGGTATCTTTATAGTCCTGTCGGGTTTCGCCACC
TCTGACTTGAGCGTCGATTTTTGTGATGCTCGTCAGGGGGGCGGAGCCTATGGAAAAACGCCAGCAACGC
GGCCTTTTTACGGTTCCTGGCCTTTTGCTGGCCTTTTGCTCACATGTTCTTTCCTGCGTTATCCCCTGAT
TCTGTGGATAACCGTATTACCGCCTTTGAGTGAGCTGATACCGCTCGCCGCAGCCGAACGACCGAGCGCA
GCGAGTCAGTGAGCGAGGAAGCGGAAGAGCGCCCAATACGCAAACCGCCTCTCCCCGCGCGTTGGCCGAT
TCATTAATGCAGCTGGCACGACAGGTTTCCCGACTGGAAAGCGGGCAGTGAGCGCAACGCAATTAATGTG
AGTTAGCTCACTCATTAGGCACCCCAGGCTTTACACTTTATGCTTCCGGCTCGTATGTTGTGTGGAATTG
TGAGCGGATAACAATTTCACACAGGAAACAGCTATGACCATGATTACGCCAAGCGCGCAATTAACCCTCA
CTAAAGGGAACAAAAGCTGGAGCTGCAAGC
