>Addgene plasmid #142863 | TFORF1834 | depositor partial sequence | sequence record 280727 | Insert
ACCGCCACCATGGAAATACCAAATCCCCCTACCTCCAAATGTATCACTTACTGGAAAAGAAAAGTGAAAT
CTGAATACATGCGACTTCGACAACTTAAACGGCTTCAGGCAAATATGGGTGCAAAGGCTTTGTATGTGGC
AAATTTTGCAAAGGTTCAAGAAAAAACCCAGATCCTCAATGAAGAATGGAAGAAGCTTCGTGTCCAACCT
GTTCAGTCAATGAAGCCTTGTACCATAGAGAGCATTTTCCCGGGATTTGCAAGCCAACATATGTTAATGA
GGTCACTGAACACAGTTGCATTGGTTCCCATCATGTATTCCTGGTCCCCTCTCCAACAGAACTTTATGGT
AGAAGATGAGACGGTTTTGTGCAATATTCCCTACATGGGAGATGAAGTGAAAGAAGAAGATGAGACTTTT
ATTGAGGAGCTGATCAATAACTATGATGGGAAAGTCCATGGTGAAGAAGAGATGATCCCTGGATCCGTTC
TGATTAGTGATGCTGTTTTTCTGGAGTTGGTCGATGCCCTGAATCAGTACTCAGATGAGGAGGAGGAAGG
GCACAATGACACCTCAGATGGAAAGCAGGATGACAGCAAAGAAGATCTGCCAGTAACAAGAAAGAGAAAG
CGACATGCTATTGAAGGCAACAAAAAGAGTTCCAAGAAACAGTTCCCAAATGACATGATCTTCAGTGCAA
TTGCCTCAATGTTCCCTGAGAATGGTGTCCCAGATGACATGAAGGAGAGGTATCGAGAACTAACAGAGAT
GTCAGACCCCAATGCACTTCCCCCTCAGTGCACACCCAACATCGATGGCCCCAATGCCAAGTCTGTGCAG
CGGGAGCAATCTCTGCACTCCTTCCACACACTTTTTTGCCGGCGCTGCTTTAAATACGACTGCTTCCTTC
ACCCTTTTCATGCCACCCCTAATGTATATAAACGCAAGAATAAAGAAATCAAGATTGAACCAGAACCATG
TGGCACAGACTGCTTCCTTTTGCTGGAAGGAGCAAAGGAGTATGCCATGCTCCACAACCCCCGCTCCAAG
TGCTCTGGTCGTCGCCGGAGAAGGCACCACATAGTCAGTGCTTCCTGCTCCAATGCCTCAGCCTCTGCTG
TGGCTGAGACTAAAGAAGGAGACAGTGACAGGGACACAGGCAATGACTGGGCCTCCAGTTCTTCAGAGGC
TAACTCTCGCTGTCAGACTCCCACAAAACAGAAGGCTAGTCCAGCCCCACCTCAACTCTGCGTAGTGGAA
GCACCCTCGGAGCCTGTGGAATGGACTGGGGCTGAAGAATCTCTTTTTCGAGTCTTCCATGGCACCTACT
TCAACAACTTCTGTTCAATAGCCAGGCTTCTGGGGACCAAGACGTGCAAGCAGGTCTTTCAGTTTGCAGT
CAAAGAATCACTTATCCTGAAGCTGCCAACAGATGAGCTCATGAACCCCTCACAGAAGAAGAAAAGAAAG
CACAGATTGTGGGCTGCACACTGCAGGAAGATTCAGCTGAAGAAAGATAACTCTTCCACACAAGTGTACA
ACTACCAACCCTGCGACCACCCAGACCGCCCCTGTGACAGCACCTGCCCCTGCATCATGACTCAGAATTT
CTGTGAGAAGTTCTGCCAGTGCAACCCAGACTGTCAGAATCGTTTCCCTGGCTGTCGCTGTAAGACCCAG
TGCAATACCAAGCAATGTCCTTGCTATCTGGCAGTGCGAGAATGTGACCCTGACCTGTGTCTCACCTGTG
GGGCCTCAGAGCACTGGGACTGCAAGGTGGTTTCCTGTAAAAACTGCAGCATCCAGCGTGGACTTAAGAA
GCACCTGCTGCTGGCCCCCTCTGATGTGGCCGGATGGGGCACCTTCATAAAGGAGTCTGTGCAGAAGAAC
GAATTCATTTCTGAATACTGTGGTGAGCTCATCTCTCAGGATGAGGCTGATCGACGCGGAAAGGTCTATG
ACAAATACATGTCCAGCTTCCTCTTCAACCTCAATAATGATTTTGTAGTGGATGCTACTCGGAAAGGAAA
CAAAATTCGATTTGCAAATCATTCAGTGAATCCCAACTGTTATGCCAAAGTGGTCATGGTGAATGGAGAC
CATCGGATTGGGATCTTTGCCAAGAGGGCAATTCAAGCTGGCGAAGAGCTCTTCTTTGATTACAGGTACA
GCCAAGCTGATGCTCTCAAGTACGTGGGGATCGAGAGGGAGACCGACGTCCTTTAGTAATGAACTAGTCC
GTAACTTGAAAGTATTTCGATTTCTTGGCTTTATATATCTTGTGGAAAGGACGACAGTTCTATTATTGGC
GTACATTG
