>Addgene plasmid #142863 | TFORF1834 | depositor partial sequence | sequence record 280728 | Barcode
CAGTTCTATTATTGGCGTACATTG
